Addgene plasmid #211082: pNLF1-C_DDX21:1-783
Purpose: Mammalian expression of full-length human DDX21. C-terminal NanoLuc luciferase tag.
Depositing lab: Cheryl Arrowsmith. Depositing organization: University of Toronto. Publication: A Target Class Ligandability Evaluation of WD40 Repeat-Containing Proteins. Ackloo S, Li F, Szewczyk M, Seitova A, Loppnau P, Zeng H, Xu J, Ahmad S, Arnautova YA, Baghaie AJ, Beldar S, Bolotokova A, Centrella PA, Chau I, Clark MA, Cuozzo JW, Dehghani-Tafti S, Disch JS, Dong A, Dumas A, Feng JA, Ghiabi P, Gibson E, Gilmer J, Goldman B, Green SR, Guie MA, Guilinger JP, Harms N, Herasymenko O, Houliston S, Hutchinson A, Kearnes S, Keefe AD, Kimani SW, Kramer T, Kutera M, Kwak HA, Lento C, Li Y, Liu J, Loup J, Machado RAC, Mulhern CJ, Perveen S, Righetto GL, Riley P, Shrestha S, Sigel EA, Silva M, Sintchak MD, Slakman BL, Taylor RD, Thompson J, Torng W, Underkoffler C, von Rechenberg M, Walsh RT, Watson I, Wilson DJ, Wolf E, Yadav M, Yazdi AK, Zhang J, Zhang Y, Santhakumar V, Edwards AM, Barsyte-Lovejoy D, Schapira M, Brown PJ, Halabelian L, Arrowsmith CH. J Med Chem. 2025 Jan 23;68(2):1092-1112. doi: 10.1021/acs.jmedchem.4c02010. Epub 2024 Nov 4. PubMed 39495097.
Backbone
  Vector backbone: pNLF1-C
  Backbone manufacturer: Promega
  Vector type: Mammalian Expression
  Selectable markers: Hygromycin
Growth in bacteria
  Bacterial resistance: Ampicillin, 100 μg/mL
  Growth temperature: 37°C
  Growth strain: DH5alpha
  Copy number: High Copy
Gene/Insert
  Gene/Insert name: DDX21:M1-Q783
  Species: H. sapiens (human)
  Insert size (bp): 2349
  Mutation: wild type
  Entrez Gene: DDX21 (a.k.a. GUA, GURDB, II/Gu, RH, RH II/Gu, RH-II/GU, RH-II/GuA, gu-alpha)
  Promoter: CMV
  Tag / fusion protein: NanoLuc luciferase (C terminal on insert)
  Cloning method: Ligation Independent Cloning
  Sequencing primers: 5′ ttacagctcttaaggctagag; 3′ agccggctgtctgtcgccag
Resource information
  A portion of this plasmid was derived from a plasmid made by: Mammalian Gene Collection (BC008071)
Terms and licenses: Academic/Nonprofit Terms; Industry Terms: Not Available to Industry
Depositor comments: 5' Cloning Site: EcoR1 (not destroyed), 3' Cloning Site: Xba1 (not destroyed). C terminal tag: srfgpnscrralgssgvftledfvgdwrqtagynldqvleqggvsslfqnlgvsvtpiqrivlsgenglkidihviipyeglsgdqmgqiekifkvvypvddhhfkvilhygtlvidgvtpnmidyfgrpyegiavfdgkkitvtgtlwngnkiiderlinpdgsllfrvtingvtgwrlcerila.
How to cite: pNLF1-C_DDX21:1-783 was a gift from Cheryl Arrowsmith (Addgene plasmid # 211082 ; http://n2t.net/addgene:211082 ; RRID:Addgene_211082)
