[The description below was written by a language model from this plasmid's Addgene catalogue record and pLannotate feature annotations shown in this document.]
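Description:
pNLF1-C_DDX21:1-783 is a mammalian expression plasmid built on the Promega pNLF1-C backbone, which is designed to fuse NanoLuc luciferase to the C terminus of a protein of interest. It is maintained in E. coli as a high-copy plasmid through a ColE1/pUC-type origin and an ampicillin-resistance (β-lactamase) gene. A ColE1 cer site is also annotated, which helps keep the plasmid in monomeric form. For selection in mammalian cells, it carries a separate cassette in which the SV40 enhancer/early promoter drives the hygromycin phosphotransferase gene (hph), followed by a synthetic polyadenylation signal.

The payload is wild-type, full-length human DDX21 (residues M1 to Q783, a 2,349 bp insert). DDX21 is a nucleolar RNA helicase involved in rRNA transcription and processing and in RNA polymerase II transcription. The coding sequence was derived from a Mammalian Gene Collection clone and inserted by ligation-independent cloning between EcoRI and XbaI sites, both of which are retained. Expression is driven by the CMV immediate-early enhancer and promoter, followed by a chimeric β-globin/immunoglobulin intron that supports efficient mRNA processing. A T7 promoter sits just upstream of the open reading frame. DDX21 is joined through a short linker to human codon-optimized NanoLuc, and an SV40 poly(A) signal lies downstream of the fusion. The automated annotation labels DDX21 as a fragment that stops short of the NanoLuc sequence, which probably reflects incomplete matching rather than a truncation. Several small fragment hits, such as SET1, large T antigen, M13 ori, bom and tnpA, appear to be backbone remnants.

The plasmid produces a luminescent DDX21 fusion in transfected mammalian cells. The record does not specify a particular assay, though such NanoLuc fusions are commonly used as bioluminescent donors or reporters in cell-based interaction and target-engagement experiments.
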