Features (pLannotate 1.2.2; 20 found; start..end, strand, type, name):
    140..517     +  enhancer       CMV enhancer: human cytomegalovirus immediate early enhancer
    519..718     +  promoter       CMV promoter: human cytomegalovirus (CMV) immediate early promoter
    857..989     +  intron         chimeric intron: chimera between introns from human β-globin and immunoglobulin heavy chain genes
   1033..1051    +  promoter       T7 promoter: promoter for bacteriophage T7 RNA polymerase
   1085..3265    +  CDS            DDX21 (fragment): DDX21_HUMAN - Experimental evidence at protein level: Swiss-Prot protein existence level 1. RNA helicase that acts as a sensor of the transcriptional status of both RNA polymerase (Pol) I and II: promotes ribosomal RNA (rRNA) processing and transcription from polymerase II (Pol II) (PubMed:25470060, PubMed:28790157). Binds various RNAs, such as rRNAs, snoRNAs, 7SK and, at lower extent, mRNAs (PubMed:25470060). In the nucleolus, localizes to rDNA locus, where it directly binds rRNAs and snoRNAs, and promotes rRNA transcription, processing and modification. Required for rRNA 2'-O-methylation, po
   3482..3994    +  CDS            Nluc: NanoLuc® luciferase human codon-optimized
   4027..4076    +  CDS            SET1 (fragment): solubility-enhancement tag derived from T7 phage gene 10B
   4084..4103    +  terminator     T7 terminator (fragment): transcription terminator for bacteriophage T7 RNA polymerase
   4125..4246    -  polyA_signal   SV40 poly(A) signal: SV40 polyadenylation signal
   4269..4337    -  CDS            large T antigen (fragment): large T antigen from SV40 (simian virus 40)
   4342..4374    +  rep_origin     M13 ori (fragment): M13 bacteriophage origin of replication; arrow indicates direction of (+) strand synthesis
   4375..4426    -  misc_feature   bom (fragment): basis of mobility region from pBR322
   4491..4848    +  promoter       SV40 promoter: SV40 enhancer and early promoter
   4879..5901    +  CDS            hph: KHYB_ECOLX - Experimental evidence at protein level: Swiss-Prot protein existence level 1. The aminoglycoside phosphotransferases achieve inactivation of their antibiotic substrates by phosphorylation. Only phosphorylates hygromycin and closely related compounds such as demethyl analogs and destomycin. From Escherichia coli.
   5940..5988    +  polyA_signal   poly(A) signal: synthetic polyadenylation signal
   6009..6101    -  CDS            tnpA (fragment): TN5P_ECOLX - Also known as tnp. Experimental evidence at protein level: Swiss-Prot protein existence level 1. Mediates transposition of transposon Tn5 by a 'cut and paste' mechanism. First, the monomeric transposase binds the 19 bp inverted DNA repeats flanking the transposon. Then, dimerization of the DNA- bound transposase creates a synaptic DNA complex. After nicking of the first DNA strand, excision of the transposon proceeds through a series of intermediates. The transposase then mediates the insertion of the transposon at a new site by strand transfer. The activity of the wild- type tran
   6144..6248    +  promoter       AmpR promoter: bla
   6249..7109    +  CDS            AmpR: β-lactamase; bla; confers resistance to ampicillin, carbenicillin, and related antibiotics
   7267..7855    -  rep_origin     ori: high-copy-number ColE1/pMB1/pBR322/pUC origin of replication
   7971..8254    +  misc_feature   cer region: ColE1-derived recombination site that helps to maintain plasmids as monomers
>Addgene plasmid #211082 | pNLF1-C_DDX21:1-783 | addgene full sequence | sequence record 425991 | Addgene NGS Result
TCAATATTGGCCATTAGCCATATTATTCATTGGTTATATAGCATAAATCAATATTGGCTATTGGCCATTG
CATACGTTGTATCTATATCATAATATGTACATTTATATTGGCTCATGTCCAATATGACCGCCATGTTGGC
ATTGATTATTGACTAGTTATTAATAGTAATCAATTACGGGGTCATTAGTTCATAGCCCATATATGGAGTT
CCGCGTTACATAACTTACGGTAAATGGCCCGCCTGGCTGACCGCCCAACGACCCCCGCCCATTGACGTCA
ATAATGACGTATGTTCCCATAGTAACGCCAATAGGGACTTTCCATTGACGTCAATGGGTGGAGTATTTAC
GGTAAACTGCCCACTTGGCAGTACATCAAGTGTATCATATGCCAAGTCCGCCCCCTATTGACGTCAATGA
CGGTAAATGGCCCGCCTGGCATTATGCCCAGTACATGACCTTACGGGACTTTCCTACTTGGCAGTACATC
TACGTATTAGTCATCGCTATTACCATGGTGATGCGGTTTTGGCAGTACACCAATGGGCGTGGATAGCGGT
TTGACTCACGGGGATTTCCAAGTCTCCACCCCATTGACGTCAATGGGAGTTTGTTTTGGCACCAAAATCA
ACGGGACTTTCCAAAATGTCGTAATAACCCCGCCCCGTTGACGCAAATGGGCGGTAGGCGTGTACGGTGG
GAGGTCTATATAAGCAGAGCTGGTTTAGTGAACCGTCAGATCACTAGAAGCTTTATTGCGGTAGTTTATC
ACAGTTAAATTGCTAACGCAGTCAGTGCTTCTGACACAACAGTCTCGAACTTAAGCTGCAGAAGTTGGTC
GTGAGGCACTGGGCAGGTAAGTATCAAGGTTACAAGACAGGTTTAAGGAGACCAATAGAAACTGGGCTTG
TCGAGACAGAGAAGACTCTTGCGTTTCTGATAGGCACCTATTGGTCTTACTGACATCCACTTTGCCTTTC
TCTCCACAGGTGTCCACTCCCAGTTCAATTACAGCTCTTAAGGCTAGAGTATTAATACGACTCACTATAG
GGCTAGCAAAGCGATCGCTTCCGAATTCGCCACCATGCCGGGAAAACTCCGTAGTGACGCTGGTTTGGAA
TCAGACACCGCAATGAAAAAAGGGGAGACACTGCGAAAGCAAACCGAGGAGAAAGAGAAAAAAGAGAAGC
CAAAATCTGATAAGACTGAAGAGATAGCAGAAGAGGAAGAAACTGTTTTCCCCAAAGCTAAACAAGTTAA
AAAGAAAGCAGAGCCTTCTGAAGTTGACATGAATTCTCCTAAATCCAAAAAGGCAAAAAAGAAAGAGGAG
CCATCTCAAAATGACATTTCTCCTAAAACCAAAAGTTTGAGAAAGAAAAAGGAGCCCATTGAAAAGAAAG
TGGTTTCTTCTAAAACCAAAAAAGTGACAAAAAATGAGGAGCCTTCTGAGGAAGAAATAGATGCTCCTAA
GCCCAAGAAGATGAAGAAAGAAAAGGAAATGAATGGAGAAACTAGAGAGAAAAGCCCCAAACTGAAGAAT
GGATTTCCTCATCCTGAACCGGACTGTAACCCCAGTGAAGCTGCCAGTGAAGAAAGTAACAGTGAGATAG
AGCAGGAAATACCTGTGGAACAAAAAGAAGGCGCTTTCTCTAATTTTCCCATATCTGAAGAAACTATTAA
ACTTCTCAAAGGCCGAGGAGTGACCTTCCTATTTCCTATACAAGCAAAGACATTCCATCATGTTTACAGC
GGGAAGGACTTAATTGCACAGGCACGGACAGGAACTGGGAAGACATTCTCCTTTGCCATCCCTTTGATTG
AGAAACTTCATGGGGAACTGCAAGACAGGAAGAGAGGCCGTGCCCCTCAGGTACTGGTTCTTGCACCTAC
AAGAGAGTTGGCAAATCAAGTAAGCAAAGACTTCAGTGACATCACAAAAAAGCTGTCAGTGGCTTGTTTT
TATGGTGGAACTCCCTATGGAGGTCAATTTGAACGCATGAGGAATGGGATTGATATCCTGGTTGGAACAC
CAGGTCGTATCAAAGACCACATACAGAATGGCAAACTAGATCTCACCAAACTTAAGCATGTTGTCCTGGA
TGAAGTGGACCAGATGTTGGATATGGGATTTGCTGATCAAGTGGAAGAGATTTTAAGTGTGGCATACAAG
AAAGATTCTGAAGACAATCCCCAAACATTGCTTTTTTCTGCAACTTGCCCTCATTGGGTATTTAATGTTG
CCAAGAAATACATGAAATCTACATATGAACAGGTGGACCTGATTGGTAAAAAGACTCAGAAAACGGCAAT
AACTGTGGAGCATCTGGCTATTAAGTGCCACTGGACTCAGAGGGCAGCAGTTATTGGGGATGTCATCCGA
GTATATAGTGGTCATCAAGGACGCACTATCATCTTTTGTGAAACCAAGAAAGAAGCCCAGGAGCTGTCCC
AGAATTCAGCTATAAAGCAGGATGCTCAGTCCTTGCATGGAGACATTCCACAGAAGCAAAGGGAAATCAC
CCTGAAAGGTTTTAGAAATGGTAGTTTTGGAGTTTTGGTGGCAACCAATGTTGCTGCACGTGGGTTAGAC
ATCCCTGAGGTTGATTTGGTTATACAAAGCTCTCCACCAAAGGATGTAGAGTCCTACATTCATCGATCCG
GGCGGACAGGCAGAGCTGGAAGGACGGGGGTGTGCATCTGCTTTTATCAGCACAAGGAAGAATATCAGTT
AGTACAAGTGGAGCAAAAAGCGGGAATTAAGTTCAAACGAATAGGTGTTCCTTCTGCAACAGAAATAATA
AAAGCTTCCAGCAAAGATGCCATCAGGCTTTTGGATTCCGTGCCTCCCACTGCCATTAGTCACTTCAAAC
AATCAGCTGAGAAGCTGATAGAGGAGAAGGGAGCTGTGGAAGCTCTGGCAGCAGCACTGGCCCATATTTC
AGGTGCCACGTCCGTAGACCAGCGCTCCTTGATCAACTCAAATGTGGGTTTTGTGACCATGATCTTGCAG
TGCTCAATTGAAATGCCAAATATTAGTTATGCTTGGAAAGAACTTAAAGAGCAGCTGGGCGAGGAGATTG
ATTCCAAAGTGAAGGGAATGGTTTTTCTCAAAGGAAAGCTGGGTGTTTGCTTTGATGTACCTACCGCATC
AGTAACAGAAATACAGGAGAAATGGCATGATTCACGACGCTGGCAGCTCTCTGTGGCCACAGAGCAACCA
GAACTGGAAGGACCACGGGAAGGATATGGAGGCTTCAGGGGACAGCGGGAAGGCAGTCGAGGCTTCAGGG
GACAGCGGGACGGAAACAGAAGATTCAGAGGACAGCGGGAAGGCAGTAGAGGCCCGAGAGGACAGCGATC
AGGAGGTGGCAACAAAAGTAACAGATCCCAAAACAAAGGCCAGAAGCGGAGTTTCAGTAAAGCATTTGGT
CAATCTAGATTTGGGCCCAATTCCTGCAGGCGAGCTCTCGGCTCGAGCGGCGTCTTCACACTCGAAGATT
TCGTTGGGGACTGGCGACAGACAGCCGGCTACAACCTGGACCAAGTCCTTGAACAGGGAGGTGTGTCCAG
TTTGTTTCAGAATCTCGGGGTGTCCGTAACTCCGATCCAAAGGATTGTCCTGAGCGGTGAAAATGGGCTG
AAGATCGACATCCATGTCATCATCCCGTATGAAGGTCTGAGCGGCGACCAAATGGGCCAGATCGAAAAAA
TTTTTAAGGTGGTGTACCCTGTGGATGATCATCACTTTAAGGTGATCCTGCACTATGGCACACTGGTAAT
CGACGGGGTTACGCCGAACATGATCGACTATTTCGGACGGCCGTATGAAGGCATCGCCGTGTTCGACGGC
AAAAAGATCACTGTAACAGGGACCCTGTGGAACGGCAACAAAATTATCGACGAGCGCCTGATCAACCCCG
ACGGCTCCCTGCTGTTCCGAGTAACCATCAACGGAGTGACCGGCTGGCGGCTGTGCGAACGCATTCTGGC
GTAAGGCCGCGACTCTAGGGCATGCAAGCTGATCCGGCTGCTAACAAAGCCCGAAAGGAAGCTGAGTTGG
CTGCTGCCACCGCTGAGCAATAACTAGCATAACCCCTTGGGGCGGCCGCTTCGAGCAGACATGATAAGAT
ACATTGATGAGTTTGGACAAACCACAACTAGAATGCAGTGAAAAAAATGCTTTATTTGTGAAATTTGTGA
TGCTATTGCTTTATTTGTAACCATTATAAGCTGCAATAAACAAGTTAACAACAACAATTGCATTCATTTT
ATGTTTCAGGTTCAGGGGGAGATGTGGGAGGTTTTTTTAAGCAAGTAAAACCTCTACAAATGTGGTAAAA
TCGAATTTTAACAAAATATTAACGCTTACAATTTCCTGATGCGGTATTTTCTCCTTACGCATCTGTGCGG
TATTTCACACCGCATACGCGGATCTGCGCAGCACCATGGCCTGAAATAACCTCTGAAAGAGGAACTTGGT
TAGGTACCTTCTGAGGCGGAAAGAACCAGCTGTGGAATGTGTGTCAGTTAGGGTGTGGAAAGTCCCCAGG
CTCCCCAGCAGGCAGAAGTATGCAAAGCATGCATCTCAATTAGTCAGCAACCAGGTGTGGAAAGTCCCCA
GGCTCCCCAGCAGGCAGAAGTATGCAAAGCATGCATCTCAATTAGTCAGCAACCATAGTCCCGCCCCTAA
CTCCGCCCATCCCGCCCCTAACTCCGCCCAGTTCCGCCCATTCTCCGCCCCATGGCTGACTAATTTTTTT
TATTTATGCAGAGGCCGAGGCCGCCTCGGCCTCTGAGCTATTCCAGAAGTAGTGAGGAGGCTTTTTTGGA
GGCCTAGGCTTTTGCAAAAAGCTCGATTCTTCTGACACTAGCGCCACCATGAAGAAGCCCGAACTCACCG
CTACCAGCGTTGAAAAATTTCTCATCGAGAAGTTCGACAGTGTGAGCGACCTGATGCAGTTGTCGGAGGG
CGAAGAGAGCCGAGCCTTCAGCTTCGATGTCGGCGGACGCGGCTATGTACTGCGGGTGAATAGCTGCGCT
GATGGCTTCTACAAAGACCGCTACGTGTACCGCCACTTCGCCAGCGCTGCACTACCCATCCCCGAAGTGT
TGGACATCGGCGAGTTCAGCGAGAGCCTGACATACTGCATCAGTAGACGCGCCCAAGGCGTTACTCTCCA
AGACCTCCCCGAAACAGAGCTGCCTGCTGTGTTACAGCCTGTCGCCGAAGCTATGGATGCTATTGCCGCC
GCCGACCTCAGTCAAACCAGCGGCTTCGGCCCATTCGGGCCCCAAGGCATCGGCCAGTACACAACCTGGC
GGGATTTCATTTGCGCCATTGCTGATCCCCATGTCTACCACTGGCAGACCGTGATGGACGACACCGTGTC
CGCCAGCGTAGCTCAAGCCCTGGACGAACTGATGCTGTGGGCCGAAGACTGTCCCGAGGTGCGCCACCTC
GTCCATGCCGACTTCGGCAGCAACAACGTCCTGACCGACAACGGCCGCATCACCGCCGTAATCGACTGGT
CCGAAGCTATGTTCGGGGACAGTCAGTACGAGGTGGCCAACATCTTCTTCTGGCGGCCCTGGCTGGCTTG
CATGGAGCAGCAGACTCGCTACTTCGAGCGCCGGCATCCCGAGCTGGCCGGCAGCCCTCGTCTGCGAGCC
TACATGCTGCGCATCGGCCTGGATCAGCTCTACCAGAGCCTCGTGGACGGCAACTTCGACGATGCTGCCT
GGGCTCAAGGCCGCTGCGATGCCATCGTCCGCAGCGGGGCCGGCACCGTCGGTCGCACACAAATCGCTCG
CCGGAGCGCAGCCGTATGGACCGACGGCTGCGTCGAGGTGCTGGCCGACAGCGGCAACCGCCGGCCCAGT
ACACGACCGCGCGCTAAGGAGGTAGGTCGAGTTTAGACTCTAGCCATCACGATGGCCGCAATAAAATATC
TTTATTTTCATTACATCTGTGTGTTGGTTTTTTGTGTGAATCGATAGCGATAAGGATCCTCTTTGCGCTT
GCGTTTTCCCTTGTCCAGATAGCCCAGTAGCTGACATTCATCCGGGGTCAGCACCGTTTCTGCGGACTGG
CTTTCTACGTAATGGTTTCTTAGACGTCAGGTGGCACTTTTCGGGGAAATGTGCGCGGAACCCCTATTTG
TTTATTTTTCTAAATACATTCAAATATGTATCCGCTCATGAGACAATAACCCTGATAAATGCTTCAATAA
TATTGAAAAAGGAAGAGTATGAGTATTCAACATTTCCGTGTCGCCCTTATTCCCTTTTTTGCGGCATTTT
GCCTTCCTGTTTTTGCTCACCCAGAAACGCTGGTGAAAGTAAAAGATGCTGAAGATCAGTTGGGTGCACG
AGTGGGTTACATCGAACTGGATCTCAACAGCGGTAAGATCCTTGAGAGTTTTCGCCCCGAAGAACGTTTT
CCAATGATGAGCACTTTCAAAGTTCTGCTATGTGGCGCGGTATTATCCCGTATTGACGCCGGGCAAGAGC
AACTCGGTCGCCGCATACACTATTCTCAGAATGACTTGGTTGAGTACTCACCAGTCACAGAAAAGCATCT
TACGGATGGCATGACAGTAAGAGAATTATGCAGTGCTGCCATAACCATGAGTGATAACACTGCGGCCAAC
TTACTTCTGACAACTATCGGAGGACCGAAGGAGCTAACCGCTTTTTTGCACAACATGGGGGATCATGTAA
CTCGCCTTGATCGTTGGGAACCGGAGCTGAATGAAGCCATACCAAACGACGAGCGTGACACCACGATGCC
TGTAGCAATGGCAACAACGTTGCGCAAACTATTAACTGGCGAACTACTTACTCTAGCTTCCCGGCAACAA
TTAATAGACTGGATGGAGGCGGATAAAGTTGCAGGACCACTTCTGCGCTCGGCCCTTCCGGCTGGCTGGT
TTATTGCTGATAAATCTGGAGCCGGTGAGCGTGGGTCTCGCGGTATCATTGCAGCACTGGGGCCAGATGG
TAAGCCCTCCCGTATCGTAGTTATCTACACGACGGGGAGTCAGGCAACTATGGATGAACGAAATAGACAG
ATCGCTGAGATAGGTGCCTCACTGATTAAGCATTGGTAATTCGAAATGACCGACCAAGCGACGCCCAACC
GGTATCAGCTCACTCAAAGGCGGTAATACGGTTATCCACAGAATCAGGGGATAACGCAGGAAAGAACATG
TGAGCAAAAGGCCAGCAAAAGGCCAGGAACCGTAAAAAGGCCGCGTTGCTGGCGTTTTTCCATAGGCTCC
GCCCCCCTGACGAGCATCACAAAAATCGACGCTCAAGTCAGAGGTGGCGAAACCCGACAGGACTATAAAG
ATACCAGGCGTTTCCCCCTGGAAGCTCCCTCGTGCGCTCTCCTGTTCCGACCCTGCCGCTTACCGGATAC
CTGTCCGCCTTTCTCCCTTCGGGAAGCGTGGCGCTTTCTCATAGCTCACGCTGTAGGTATCTCAGTTCGG
TGTAGGTCGTTCGCTCCAAGCTGGGCTGTGTGCACGAACCCCCCGTTCAGCCCGACCGCTGCGCCTTATC
CGGTAACTATCGTCTTGAGTCCAACCCGGTAAGACACGACTTATCGCCACTGGCAGCAGCCACTGGTAAC
AGGATTAGCAGAGCGAGGTATGTAGGCGGTGCTACAGAGTTCTTGAAGTGGTGGCCTAACTACGGCTACA
CTAGAAGGACAGTATTTGGTATCTGCGCTCTGCTGAAGCCAGTTACCTTCGGAAAAAGAGTTGGTAGCTC
TTGATCCGGCAAACAAACCACCGCTGGTAGCGGTGGTTTTTTTGTTTGCAAGCAGCAGATTACGCGCAGA
AAAAAAGGATTTCAAGAAGATCCTTTGATCTTTTCTACGGGGTCTGACGCTCAGTGGAACGAAAACTCAC
GTTAAGGGATTTTGGTCATGAGATTATCAAAAAGGATCTTCACCTAGATCCTTTTATAGTCCGGAAATAC
AGGAACGCACGCTGGATGGCCCTTCGCTGGGATGGTGAAACCATGAAAAATGGCAGCTTCAGTGGATTAA
GTGGGGGTAATGTGGCCTGTACCCTCTGGTTGCATAGGTATTCATACGGTTAAAATTTATCAGGCGCGAT
TGCGGCAGTTTTTCGGGTGGTTTGTTGCCATTTTTACCTGTCTGCTGCCGTGATCGCGCTGAACGCGTTT
TAGCGGTGCGTACAATTAAGGGATTATGGTAAATCCACTTACTGTCTGCCCTCGTAGCCATCGAGATAAA
CCGCAGTACTCCGGCCACGATGCGTCCGGCGTAGAGGATCGAGATCT
