>Addgene plasmid #211082 | pNLF1-C_DDX21:1-783 | depositor partial sequence | sequence record 411644 | Insert sequence
ATGCCGGGAAAACTCCGTAGTGACGCTGGTTTGGAATCAGACACCGCAATGAAAAAAGGGGAGACACTGC
GAAAGCAAACCGAGGAGAAAGAGAAAAAAGAGAAGCCAAAATCTGATAAGACTGAAGAGATAGCAGAAGA
GGAAGAAACTGTTTTCCCCAAAGCTAAACAAGTTAAAAAGAAAGCAGAGCCTTCTGAAGTTGACATGAAT
TCTCCTAAATCCAAAAAGGCAAAAAAGAAAGAGGAGCCATCTCAAAATGACATTTCTCCTAAAACCAAAA
GTTTGAGAAAGAAAAAGGAGCCCATTGAAAAGAAAGTGGTTTCTTCTAAAACCAAAAAAGTGACAAAAAA
TGAGGAGCCTTCTGAGGAAGAAATAGATGCTCCTAAGCCCAAGAAGATGAAGAAAGAAAAGGAAATGAAT
GGAGAAACTAGAGAGAAAAGCCCCAAACTGAAGAATGGATTTCCTCATCCTGAACCGGACTGTAACCCCA
GTGAAGCTGCCAGTGAAGAAAGTAACAGTGAGATAGAGCAGGAAATACCTGTGGAACAAAAAGAAGGCGC
TTTCTCTAATTTTCCCATATCTGAAGAAACTATTAAACTTCTCAAAGGCCGAGGAGTGACCTTCCTATTT
CCTATACAAGCAAAGACATTCCATCATGTTTACAGCGGGAAGGACTTAATTGCACAGGCACGGACAGGAA
CTGGGAAGACATTCTCCTTTGCCATCCCTTTGATTGAGAAACTTCATGGGGAACTGCAAGACAGGAAGAG
AGGCCGTGCCCCTCAGGTACTGGTTCTTGCACCTACAAGAGAGTTGGCAAATCAAGTAAGCAAAGACTTC
AGTGACATCACAAAAAAGCTGTCAGTGGCTTGTTTTTATGGTGGAACTCCCTATGGAGGTCAATTTGAAC
GCATGAGGAATGGGATTGATATCCTGGTTGGAACACCAGGTCGTATCAAAGACCACATACAGAATGGCAA
ACTAGATCTCACCAAACTTAAGCATGTTGTCCTGGATGAAGTGGACCAGATGTTGGATATGGGATTTGCT
GATCAAGTGGAAGAGATTTTAAGTGTGGCATACAAGAAAGATTCTGAAGACAATCCCCAAACATTGCTTT
TTTCTGCAACTTGCCCTCATTGGGTATTTAATGTTGCCAAGAAATACATGAAATCTACATATGAACAGGT
GGACCTGATTGGTAAAAAGACTCAGAAAACGGCAATAACTGTGGAGCATCTGGCTATTAAGTGCCACTGG
ACTCAGAGGGCAGCAGTTATTGGGGATGTCATCCGAGTATATAGTGGTCATCAAGGACGCACTATCATCT
TTTGTGAAACCAAGAAAGAAGCCCAGGAGCTGTCCCAGAATTCAGCTATAAAGCAGGATGCTCAGTCCTT
GCATGGAGACATTCCACAGAAGCAAAGGGAAATCACCCTGAAAGGTTTTAGAAATGGTAGTTTTGGAGTT
TTGGTGGCAACCAATGTTGCTGCACGTGGGTTAGACATCCCTGAGGTTGATTTGGTTATACAAAGCTCTC
CACCAAAGGATGTAGAGTCCTACATTCATCGATCCGGGCGGACAGGCAGAGCTGGAAGGACGGGGGTGTG
CATCTGCTTTTATCAGCACAAGGAAGAATATCAGTTAGTACAAGTGGAGCAAAAAGCGGGAATTAAGTTC
AAACGAATAGGTGTTCCTTCTGCAACAGAAATAATAAAAGCTTCCAGCAAAGATGCCATCAGGCTTTTGG
ATTCCGTGCCTCCCACTGCCATTAGTCACTTCAAACAATCAGCTGAGAAGCTGATAGAGGAGAAGGGAGC
TGTGGAAGCTCTGGCAGCAGCACTGGCCCATATTTCAGGTGCCACGTCCGTAGACCAGCGCTCCTTGATC
AACTCAAATGTGGGTTTTGTGACCATGATCTTGCAGTGCTCAATTGAAATGCCAAATATTAGTTATGCTT
GGAAAGAACTTAAAGAGCAGCTGGGCGAGGAGATTGATTCCAAAGTGAAGGGAATGGTTTTTCTCAAAGG
AAAGCTGGGTGTTTGCTTTGATGTACCTACCGCATCAGTAACAGAAATACAGGAGAAATGGCATGATTCA
CGACGCTGGCAGCTCTCTGTGGCCACAGAGCAACCAGAACTGGAAGGACCACGGGAAGGATATGGAGGCT
TCAGGGGACAGCGGGAAGGCAGTCGAGGCTTCAGGGGACAGCGGGACGGAAACAGAAGATTCAGAGGACA
GCGGGAAGGCAGTAGAGGCCCGAGAGGACAGCGATCAGGAGGTGGCAACAAAAGTAACAGATCCCAAAAC
AAAGGCCAGAAGCGGAGTTTCAGTAAAGCATTTGGTCAA
